Addgene plasmid #207736: qTAG-C-miniTurbo-Zeo
Purpose: (Empty Backbone) Empty C-terminus donor cassette. Integrate homology arms to target the C-terminus insertion of a miniTurbo-2A-Zeo cassette
Depositing lab: Laurence Pelletier. Depositing organization: Sinai Health System. Publication: qTAG: an adaptable plasmid scaffold for CRISPR-based endogenous tagging. Philip R, Sharma A, Matellan L, Erpf AC, Hsu WH, Tkach JM, Wyatt HDM, Pelletier L. EMBO J. 2024 Dec 12. doi: 10.1038/s44318-024-00337-5. PubMed 39668248.
Backbone
  Vector backbone: pUC19
  Backbone manufacturer: Invitrogen
  Backbone size (bp): 2686
  Vector type: Mammalian Expression, CRISPR ; Donor Cassette
  Selectable markers: Zeocin
Growth in bacteria
  Bacterial resistance: Ampicillin, 100 μg/mL
  Growth temperature: 37°C
  Growth strain: DH5alpha
  Copy number: High Copy
Gene/Insert
  Gene/Insert name: None
Terms and licenses: Academic/Nonprofit Terms; Industry Terms: Not Available to Industry
Depositor comments: Please visit https://www.biorxiv.org/content/10.1101/2023.11.01.565029v3 for bioRxiv preprint.
How to cite: qTAG-C-miniTurbo-Zeo was a gift from Laurence Pelletier (Addgene plasmid # 207736 ; http://n2t.net/addgene:207736 ; RRID:Addgene_207736)
