[The description below was written by a language model from this plasmid's Addgene catalogue record and pLannotate feature annotations shown in this document.]
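Description:
qTAG-C-miniTurbo-Zeo is an empty donor plasmid from the qTAG scaffold series for CRISPR-based endogenous tagging in mammalian cells. It is built on a pUC19 backbone of about 4.1 kb in total. The high-copy ColE1/pUC origin supports propagation in E. coli, and selection is by ampicillin through the β-lactamase gene and its native promoter. Remnants of the pUC19 lac region (lacZα fragment, lac promoter and operator, CAP site) flank the cassette, and short annotated fragments of bom, rop and lacI are backbone vestiges with no evident function.

The payload is a promoterless tagging cassette intended for in-frame insertion at the C-terminus of a gene of interest. It begins with miniTurbo, an N-terminally truncated, engineered E. coli biotin ligase used for proximity-dependent biotinylation. This is followed by the ble gene from Streptoalloteichus hindustanus, which confers Zeocin resistance. According to the catalogue entry the two are linked by a 2A peptide, although the feature table does not annotate this element. In that arrangement both proteins would be produced from the endogenous locus's transcript, and Zeocin selection would enrich for correctly integrated, expressed alleles. The resistance gene is bracketed by lox71 and lox66, mutant loxP sites in the same orientation, which should allow Cre-mediated excision of the marker after selection.

No homology arms or insert are present. Users add arms matching their target locus on either side of the cassette, then co-deliver the donor with Cas9 and a guide RNA. The resulting endogenous miniTurbo fusions are suited to proximity labelling studies of a protein's interaction neighbourhood at native expression levels.
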