Features (pLannotate 1.2.2; 14 found; start..end, strand, type, name):
    137..236     +  misc_feature   bom (fragment): basis of mobility region from pBR322
    242..399     -  CDS            lacZα (fragment): LacZα fragment of β-galactosidase; lacZ fragment
    450..1220    +  CDS            miniTurbo: N-terminally truncated mutant of the E. coli biotin ligase BioID engineered for improved catalytic efficiency (Branon et al., 2018)
   1299..1332    +  protein_bind   lox71: Left element (LE) mutant of loxP (Araki et al., 2010). Cre-mediated recombination occurs in the 8-bp core sequence (GCATACAT). Cre recombinase
   1407..1778    +  CDS            ble: BLE_STRHI - Experimental evidence at protein level: Swiss-Prot protein existence level 1. Binding protein with a strong affinity to the bleomycin family of antibiotics. From Streptoalloteichus hindustanus.
   1785..1818    +  protein_bind   lox66: Right element (RE) mutant of loxP (Araki et al., 2010). Cre-mediated recombination occurs in the 8-bp core sequence (GCATACAT). Cre recombinase
   1887..1903    -  protein_bind   lac operator: The lac repressor binds to the lac operator to inhibit transcription in E. coli. This inhibition can be relieved by adding lactose or isopropyl-β-D-thiogalactopyranoside (IPTG). lac repressor encoded by lacI
   1911..1941    -  promoter       lac promoter: promoter for the E. coli lac operon
   1956..1977    -  protein_bind   CAP binding site: CAP binding activates transcription in the presence of cAMP. E. coli catabolite activator protein
   1990..2082    -  CDS            lacI (fragment): lac repressor; lacI; The lac repressor binds to the lac operator to inhibit transcription in E. coli. This inhibition can be relieved by adding lactose or isopropyl-β-D-thiogalactopyranoside (IPTG).
   2265..2853    -  rep_origin     ori: high-copy-number ColE1/pMB1/pBR322/pUC origin of replication
   3024..3884    -  CDS            AmpR: β-lactamase; bla; confers resistance to ampicillin, carbenicillin, and related antibiotics
   3885..3989    -  promoter       AmpR promoter: bla
   4084..35      +  CDS            rop (fragment) (across the origin): Rop protein, which maintains plasmids at low copy number; rop
>Addgene plasmid #207736 | qTAG-C-miniTurbo-Zeo | addgene full sequence | sequence record 413784 | Addgene NGS Result
TCGCGCGTTTCGGTGATGACGGTGAAAACCTCTGACACATGCAGCTCCCGGAGACGGTCACAGCTTGTCT
GTAAGCGGATGCCGGGAGCAGACAAGCCCGTCAGGGCGCGTCAGCGGGTGTTGGCGGGTGTCGGGGCTGG
CTTAACTATGCGGCATCAGAGCAGATTGTACTGAGAGTGCACCATATGCGGTGTGAAATACCGCACAGAT
GCGTAAGGAGAAAATACCGCATCAGGCGCCATTCGCCATTCAGGCTGCGCAACTGTTGGGAAGGGCGATC
GGTGCGGGCCTCTTCGCTATTACGCCAGCTGGCGAAAGGGGGATGTGCTGCAAGGCGATTAAGTTGGGTA
ACGCCAGGGTTTTCCCAGTCACGACGTTGTAAAACGACGGCCAGTGAATTCGGAGGAAGCGGAGGATCTG
GCGGTACCGGTGGAGGCGGATCTATGGCGATCCCGCTGCTGAACGCTAAACAGATTCTGGGACAGCTGGA
CGGCGGGAGCGTGGCAGTCCTGCCTGTGGTCGACTCCACCAATCAGTACCTGCTGGATCGAATCGGCGAG
CTGAAGAGTGGGGATGCTTGCATTGCAGAATATCAGCAGGCAGGGAGAGGAAGCAGAGGGAGGAAATGGT
TCTCTCCTTTTGGAGCTAACCTGTACCTGAGTATGTTTTGGCGCCTGAAGCGGGGACCAGCAGCAATCGG
CCTGGGCCCGGTCATCGGAATTGTCATGGCAGAAGCGCTGCGAAAGCTGGGAGCAGACAAGGTGCGAGTC
AAATGGCCCAATGACCTGTATCTGCAGGATAGAAAGCTGGCAGGCATCCTGGTGGAGCTGGCCGGAATAA
CAGGCGATGCTGCACAGATCGTCATTGGCGCCGGGATTAACGTGGCTATGAGGCGCGTGGAGGAAAGCGT
GGTCAATCAGGGCTGGATCACACTGCAGGAAGCAGGGATTAACCTGGACAGGAATACTCTGGCCGCTATG
CTGATCCGAGAGCTGCGGGCAGCCCTGGAACTGTTCGAGCAGGAAGGCCTGGCTCCATATCTGTCACGGT
GGGAGAAGCTGGATAACTTCATCAATAGACCCGTGAAGCTGATCATTGGGGACAAAGAGATTTTCGGGAT
TAGCCGGGGGATTGATAAACAGGGAGCCCTGCTGCTGGAACAGGACGGAGTTATCAAACCCTGGATGGGC
GGAGAAATCAGTCTGCGGTCTGCCGAAAAGGGAGGTGGCGGTTCCGGCAAGCCCATCCCCAACCCCCTGC
TGGGCCTGGACAGCACCGGAGGTGGCGGATCAACGCGTTACCGTTCGTATAGCATACATTATACGAAGTT
ATCTGGATCCGGAGCTACTAACTTCAGCCTGCTGAAGCAGGCCGGAGACGTGGAGGAGAACCCTGGACCT
TCTAGAATGGCCAAGTTGACCAGTGCCGTTCCGGTGCTCACCGCGCGCGACGTCGCCGGAGCGGTCGAGT
TCTGGACCGACCGGCTCGGGTTCAGCCGGGACTTCGTGGAGGACGACTTCGCCGGTGTGGTCCGGGACGA
CGTGACCCTGTTCATCAGCGCGGTCCAGGACCAGGTGGTGCCGGACAACACCCTGGCCTGGGTGTGGGTG
CGCGGCCTGGACGAGCTGTACGCCGAGTGGTCGGAGGTCGTGTCCACGAACTTCCGGGACGCCTCCGGGC
CGGCCATGACCGAGATCGGCGAGCAGCCGTGGGGGCGGGAGTTCGCCCTGCGCGACCCGGCCGGCAACTG
CGTGCACTTCGTGGCCGAGGAGCAGGACCCCGGGATAACTTCGTATAGCATACATTATACGAACGGTAGC
CTCGAGACCGGTAAGAGCAAGTGAAAGCTTGGCGTAATCATGGTCATAGCTGTTTCCTGTGTGAAATTGT
TATCCGCTCACAATTCCACACAACATACGAGCCGGAAGCATAAAGTGTAAAGCCTGGGGTGCCTAATGAG
TGAGCTAACTCACATTAATTGCGTTGCGCTCACTGCCCGCTTTCCAGTCGGGAAACCTGTCGTGCCAGCT
GCATTAATGAATCGGCCAACGCGCGGGGAGAGGCGGTTTGCGTATTGGGCGCTCTTCCGCTTCCTCGCTC
ACTGACTCGCTGCGCTCGGTCGTTCGGCTGCGGCGAGCGGTATCAGCTCACTCAAAGGCGGTAATACGGT
TATCCACAGAATCAGGGGATAACGCAGGAAAGAACATGTGAGCAAAAGGCCAGCAAAAGGCCAGGAACCG
TAAAAAGGCCGCGTTGCTGGCGTTTTTCCATAGGCTCCGCCCCCCTGACGAGCATCACAAAAATCGACGC
TCAAGTCAGAGGTGGCGAAACCCGACAGGACTATAAAGATACCAGGCGTTTCCCCCTGGAAGCTCCCTCG
TGCGCTCTCCTGTTCCGACCCTGCCGCTTACCGGATACCTGTCCGCCTTTCTCCCTTCGGGAAGCGTGGC
GCTTTCTCATAGCTCACGCTGTAGGTATCTCAGTTCGGTGTAGGTCGTTCGCTCCAAGCTGGGCTGTGTG
CACGAACCCCCCGTTCAGCCCGACCGCTGCGCCTTATCCGGTAACTATCGTCTTGAGTCCAACCCGGTAA
GACACGACTTATCGCCACTGGCAGCAGCCACTGGTAACAGGATTAGCAGAGCGAGGTATGTAGGCGGTGC
TACAGAGTTCTTGAAGTGGTGGCCTAACTACGGCTACACTAGAAGAACAGTATTTGGTATCTGCGCTCTG
CTGAAGCCAGTTACCTTCGGAAAAAGAGTTGGTAGCTCTTGATCCGGCAAACAAACCACCGCTGGTAGCG
GTGGTTTTTTTGTTTGCAAGCAGCAGATTACGCGCAGAAAAAAAGGATCTCAAGAAGATCCTTTGATCTT
TTCTACGGGGTCTGACGCTCAGTGGAACGAAAACTCACGTTAAGGGATTTTGGTCATGAGATTATCAAAA
AGGATCTTCACCTAGATCCTTTTAAATTAAAAATGAAGTTTTAAATCAATCTAAAGTATATATGAGTAAA
CTTGGTCTGACAGTTACCAATGCTTAATCAGTGAGGCACCTATCTCAGCGATCTGTCTATTTCGTTCATC
CATAGTTGCCTGACTCCCCGTCGTGTAGATAACTACGATACGGGAGGGCTTACCATCTGGCCCCAGTGCT
GCAATGATACCGCGAGACCCACGCTCACCGGCTCCAGATTTATCAGCAATAAACCAGCCAGCCGGAAGGG
CCGAGCGCAGAAGTGGTCCTGCAACTTTATCCGCCTCCATCCAGTCTATTAATTGTTGCCGGGAAGCTAG
AGTAAGTAGTTCGCCAGTTAATAGTTTGCGCAACGTTGTTGCCATTGCTACAGGCATCGTGGTGTCACGC
TCGTCGTTTGGTATGGCTTCATTCAGCTCCGGTTCCCAACGATCAAGGCGAGTTACATGATCCCCCATGT
TGTGCAAAAAAGCGGTTAGCTCCTTCGGTCCTCCGATCGTTGTCAGAAGTAAGTTGGCCGCAGTGTTATC
ACTCATGGTTATGGCAGCACTGCATAATTCTCTTACTGTCATGCCATCCGTAAGATGCTTTTCTGTGACT
GGTGAGTACTCAACCAAGTCATTCTGAGAATAGTGTATGCGGCGACCGAGTTGCTCTTGCCCGGCGTCAA
TACGGGATAATACCGCGCCACATAGCAGAACTTTAAAAGTGCTCATCATTGGAAAACGTTCTTCGGGGCG
AAAACTCTCAAGGATCTTACCGCTGTTGAGATCCAGTTCGATGTAACCCACTCGTGCACCCAACTGATCT
TCAGCATCTTTTACTTTCACCAGCGTTTCTGGGTGAGCAAAAACAGGAAGGCAAAATGCCGCAAAAAAGG
GAATAAGGGCGACACGGAAATGTTGAATACTCATACTCTTCCTTTTTCAATATTATTGAAGCATTTATCA
GGGTTATTGTCTCATGAGCGGATACATATTTGAATGTATTTAGAAAAATAAACAAATAGGGGTTCCGCGC
ACATTTCCCCGAAAAGTGCCACCTGACGTCTAAGAAACCATTATTATCATGACATTAACCTATAAAAATA
GGCGTATCACGAGGCCCTTTCGTC
